Addgene plasmid #26234: pBPp65ADZpUw
Depositing lab: Gerald Rubin. Depositing organization: HHMI, Janelia Research Campus. Publication: Refinement of tools for targeted gene expression in Drosophila. Pfeiffer BD, Ngo TT, Hibbard KL, Murphy C, Jenett A, Truman JW, Rubin GM. Genetics. 2010 Oct;186(2):735-55. doi: 10.1534/genetics.110.119917. Epub 2010 Aug 9. PubMed 20697123.
Backbone
  Vector backbone: pBPGUw
  Backbone size w/o insert (bp): 8731
  Vector type: Insect Expression
Growth in bacteria
  Bacterial resistance: Chloramphenicol and Ampicillin, 25 & 100 μg/mL
  Growth temperature: 37°C
  Growth strain: ccdB Survival
  Growth instructions: ccdB Survival 2T1 strain (Invitrogen), or equivalent, must be used to propagate plasmids carrying the ccdB gene.
  Copy number: High Copy
Gene/Insert
  Gene/Insert name: p65AD-Zip
  Species: H. sapiens (human)
  Insert size (bp): 1059
  Entrez Gene: RELA (a.k.a. AIF3BL3, CMCU, NFKB3, p65)
  Cloning method: Restriction Enzyme; 5′ cloning site KpnI (not destroyed); 3′ cloning site HindIII (not destroyed)
  Sequencing primers: 5′ DSCP F: GAGCTCGCCCGGGGATC; 3′ p65AD R: GTCCACTGGGGAACACCATCG
Terms and licenses: Academic/Nonprofit Terms; Industry Terms: Not Available to Industry
How to cite: pBPp65ADZpUw was a gift from Gerald Rubin (Addgene plasmid # 26234 ; http://n2t.net/addgene:26234 ; RRID:Addgene_26234)
