[The description below was written by a language model from this plasmid's Addgene catalogue record and pLannotate feature annotations shown in this document.]
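Description:
pBPp65ADZpUw is a Drosophila (insect expression) transformation vector built on the pBPGUw backbone. It is a Gateway destination plasmid for placing a p65 activation-domain/leucine-zipper fusion under the control of a chosen enhancer fragment. In bacteria it replicates from a high-copy ColE1/pUC-type origin and carries an ampicillin resistance gene with its bla promoter. The Gateway cassette adds a chloramphenicol resistance marker, so both antibiotics are used for selection. This cassette lies between attR1 and attR2 and contains CmR, a ccdA fragment and the ccdB toxin gene. Because of ccdB, the unrecombined plasmid has to be maintained in a ccdB-tolerant strain. ccdB also provides counter-selection, since an LR reaction replaces the cassette with a fragment from an entry clone.

Immediately downstream of attR2 is the payload, a roughly 1.06 kb insert cloned between KpnI and HindIII. The feature tables annotate an SV40 nuclear localization signal followed by a fragment of human RELA (NF-κB p65), which corresponds to the activation domain. The leucine zipper indicated by the insert name is not separately annotated. The basal promoter is also not annotated, although a sequencing primer named for DSCP suggests that a Drosophila synthetic core promoter sits between the Gateway site and the coding sequence. The terminator is not identified in the record. For fly transgenesis the plasmid carries a φC31 attB site for integrase-mediated insertion at genomic attP landing sites, and a mini-white eye-colour marker for identifying transformants.

The two sequence records (depositor and sequencing result) give the same feature layout, offset by one base. The associated publication concerns refining tools for targeted gene expression in Drosophila. The design fits a split transcription-factor approach, in which the zipper-tagged activation domain would pair with a complementary zipper-tagged DNA-binding half, but the record does not name the partner.
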