Features (pLannotate 1.2.2; 17 found; start..end, strand, type, name):
     83..207     +  protein_bind   attR1: mutant version of attR; recombination site for the Gateway® LR reaction LR Clonase™
    232..262     +  promoter       lac UV5 promoter: E. coli lac promoter with an "up" mutation
    286..315     +  promoter       cat promoter (fragment): promoter of the E. coli cat gene encoding chloramphenicol acetyltransferase
    316..975     +  CDS            CmR: chloramphenicol acetyltransferase; cat; confers resistance to chloramphenicol
   1154..1312    +  CDS            ccdA (fragment): CCDA_ECO57 - Also known as H, letA. Experimental evidence at protein level: Swiss-Prot protein existence level 1. Antitoxin component of a type II toxin-antitoxin (TA) system which inhibits the post-segregational killing (PSK) of plasmid-free cells, also referred to as a plasmid addiction system. Binds to and blocks the activity of CcdB; will also remove bound CcdB protein from the CcdB-GyrA complex by forming a CcdA-CcdB complex, a process termed rejuvenation. Functions as a transcriptional corepressor for the ccdAB operon, repression also requires CcdB (By similarity). From Escherichia coli
   1317..1619    +  CDS            ccdB: CCDB_ECOLI - Also known as G, letB, letD. Experimental evidence at protein level: Swiss-Prot protein existence level 1. Toxic component of a type II toxin-antitoxin (TA) system, functioning in plasmid maintainence. Responsible for the post- segregational killing (PSK) of plasmid-free cells, also referred to as a plasmid addiction system. Half-life of over 2 hours. Cell killing by CcdB is accompanied by filamentation, defects in chromosome and plasmid segregation, defects in cell division, formation of anucleate cells, decreased DNA synthesis and plasmid loss. Interferes with the activity of DN
   1663..1787    -  protein_bind   attR2: mutant version of attR; recombination site for the Gateway® LR reaction LR Clonase™
   1999..2018    +  CDS            SV40 NLS (fragment): nuclear localization signal of SV40 (simian virus 40) large T antigen
   2029..2841    +  CDS            RELA (fragment): TF65_HUMAN - Also known as NFKB3. Experimental evidence at protein level: Swiss-Prot protein existence level 1. NF-kappa-B is a pleiotropic transcription factor present in almost all cell types and is the endpoint of a series of signal transduction events that are initiated by a vast array of stimuli related to many biological processes such as inflammation, immunity, differentiation, cell growth, tumorigenesis and apoptosis. NF-kappa-B is a homo- or heterodimeric complex formed by the Rel-like domain- containing proteins RELA/p65, RELB, NFKB1/p105, NFKB1/p50, REL and NFKB2/p52. The heterodime
   3028..3048    +  misc_feature   MCS (fragment): pBluescript multiple cloning site
   3285..3309    -  misc_feature   MCS (fragment): pBluescript multiple cloning site
   3384..3539    -  CDS            YPB1_ECOLX (fragment): Protein predicted: Swiss-Prot protein existence level 4. From Escherichia coli.
   4312..7184    -  CDS            mini-white: Drosophila white gene eye color pigment; white; This is a modified version of the white gene lacking part of the first intron.
   7879..7948    -  protein_bind   attB: attB site for the φC31 integrase (Groth et al., 2000) phage φC31 integrase
   8035..8623    -  rep_origin     ori: high-copy-number ColE1/pMB1/pBR322/pUC origin of replication
   8794..9654    -  CDS            AmpR: β-lactamase; bla; confers resistance to ampicillin, carbenicillin, and related antibiotics
   9655..9759    -  promoter       AmpR promoter: bla
>Addgene plasmid #26234 | pBPp65ADZpUw | depositor full sequence | sequence record 12338 | Author sequence
TAAGAAACCATTATTATCATGACATTAACCTATAAAAATAGGCGTATCACGAGGCCCTTTCGTCTTCAAG
AATTCGTTTATCACAAGTTTGTACAAAAAAGCTGAACGAGAAACGTAAAATGATATAAATATCAATATAT
TAAATTAGATTTTGCATAAAAAACAGACTACATAATACTGTAAAACACAACATATCCAGTCACTATGGCG
GCCGCATTAGGCACCCCAGGCTTTACACTTTATGCTTCCGGCTCGTATAATGTGTGGATTTTGAGTTAGG
ATCCGTCGAGATTTTCAGGAGCTAAGGAAGCTAAAATGGAGAAAAAAATCACTGGATATACCACCGTTGA
TATATCCCAATGGCATCGTAAAGAACATTTTGAGGCATTTCAGTCAGTTGCTCAATGTACCTATAACCAG
ACCGTTCAGCTGGATATTACGGCCTTTTTAAAGACCGTAAAGAAAAATAAGCACAAGTTTTATCCGGCCT
TTATTCACATTCTTGCCCGCCTGATGAATGCTCATCCGGAATTCCGTATGGCAATGAAAGACGGTGAGCT
GGTGATATGGGATAGTGTTCACCCTTGTTACACCGTTTTCCATGAGCAAACTGAAACGTTTTCATCGCTC
TGGAGTGAATACCACGACGATTTCCGGCAGTTTCTACACATATATTCGCAAGATGTGGCGTGTTACGGTG
AAAACCTGGCCTATTTCCCTAAAGGGTTTATTGAGAATATGTTTTTCGTCTCAGCCAATCCCTGGGTGAG
TTTCACCAGTTTTGATTTAAACGTGGCCAATATGGACAACTTCTTCGCCCCCGTTTTCACCATGGGCAAA
TATTATACGCAAGGCGACAAGGTGCTGATGCCGCTGGCGATTCAGGTTCATCATGCCGTTTGTGATGGCT
TCCATGTCGGCAGAATGCTTAATGAATTACAACAGTACTGCGATGAGTGGCAGGGCGGGGCGTAAACGCG
TGGATCCGGCTTACTAAAAGCCAGATAACAGTATGCGTATTTGCGCGCTGATTTTTGCGGTATAAGAATA
TATACTGATATGTATACCCGAAGTATGTCAAAAAGAGGTATGCTATGAAGCAGCGTATTACAGTGACAGT
TGACAGCGACAGCTATCAGTTGCTCAAGGCATATATGATGTCAATATCTCCGGTCTGGTAAGCACAACCA
TGCAGAATGAAGCCCGTCGTCTGCGTGCCGAACGCTGGAAAGCGGAAAATCAGGAAGGGATGGCTGAGGT
CGCCCGGTTTATTGAAATGAACGGCTCTTTTGCTGACGAGAACAGGGGCTGGTGAAATGCAGTTTAAGGT
TTACACCTATAAAAGAGAGAGCCGTTATCGTCTGTTTGTGGATGTACAGAGTGATATTATTGACACGCCC
GGGCGACGGATGGTGATCCCCCTGGCCAGTGCACGTCTGCTGTCAGATAAAGTCTCCCGTGAACTTTACC
CGGTGGTGCATATCGGGGATGAAAGCTGGCGCATGATGACCACCGATATGGCCAGTGTGCCGGTCTCCGT
TATCGGGGAAGAAGTGGCTGATCTCAGCCACCGCGAAAATGACATCAAAAACGCCATTAACCTGATGTTC
TGGGGAATATAAATGTCAGGCTCCCTTATACACAGCCAGTCTGCAGGTCGACCATAGTGACTGGATATGT
TGTGTTTTACAGTATTATGTAGTCTGTTTTTTATGCAAAATCTAATTTAATATATTGATATTTATATCAT
TTTACGTTTCTCGTTCAGCTTTCTTGTACAAAGTGGTGATAAACGGCCGGCCGAGCTCGCCCGGGGATCG
AGCGCAGCGGTATAAAAGGGCGCGGGGTGGCTGAGAGCATCAGTTGTGAATGAATGTTCGAGCCGAGCAG
ACGTGCCGCTGCCTTCGTTAATATCCTTTGAATAAGCCAACTTTGAATCACAAGACGCATACCAAACGGT
ACCAAAACATGGATAAAGCGGAATTAATTCCCGAGCCTCCAAAAAAGAAGAGAAAGGTCGAATTGGGATC
CACGCCGATGGAGTTCCAGTACCTGCCCGATACGGATGACCGTCACCGTATCGAAGAAAAGCGGAAGCGA
ACCTATGAAACCTTCAAGTCCATCATGAAAAAGTCCCCCTTCTCGGGCCCCACGGACCCGCGCCCCCCGC
CCCGTCGTATTGCGGTTCCTTCGCGCAGCAGTGCCAGCGTCCCCAAACCCGCACCGCAGCCCTACCCGTT
CACTTCCTCCCTTAGCACGATTAACTATGATGAGTTCCCCACGATGGTGTTCCCCAGTGGACAAATTTCC
CAGGCATCGGCACTGGCTCCGGCCCCACCGCAAGTCCTCCCCCAGGCGCCCGCTCCGGCACCGGCTCCCG
CAATGGTGAGTGCTCTGGCCCAGGCCCCCGCTCCAGTCCCCGTGCTGGCGCCTGGACCCCCACAGGCAGT
TGCCCCTCCTGCTCCGAAACCAACGCAGGCGGGCGAAGGAACCCTGAGCGAGGCCCTCTTGCAGCTTCAG
TTCGATGACGAAGACTTGGGAGCCCTGCTGGGTAACAGCACAGACCCTGCCGTATTCACCGATCTCGCAT
CCGTGGACAACAGCGAGTTTCAGCAGCTCTTGAATCAGGGAATCCCGGTCGCACCTCATACCACAGAGCC
CATGCTGATGGAATACCCGGAGGCTATCACGCGACTGGTGACCGGCGCACAGCGACCACCCGATCCAGCC
CCTGCCCCACTGGGTGCCCCGGGTTTGCCCAATGGCCTCCTCAGCGGCGATGAGGATTTCTCCAGCATCG
CTGATATGGATTTCTCCGCTTTGCTGAGCCAGATAAGCTCCGCTAGCGGAGGAGGTGGTGGAGGTGGAGG
TGGAGGTACTAGTCTGGAGATCGAGGCCGCCTTCCTGGAGCGCGAGAACACCGCCCTGGAGACCCGCGTG
GCCGAGCTGCGCCAGCGCGTGCAGCGCCTGCGCAACCGCGTGAGCCAGTACCGCACCCGCTACGGCCCCC
TGGGCGGCGGCAAGTAAAAGCTTATCGATACCGTCGACTAAAGCCAAATAGAAAATTATTCAGTTCCTGG
CTTAAGTTTTTAAAAGTGATATTATTTATTTGGTTGTAACCAACCAAAAGAATGTAAATAACTAATACAT
AATTATGTTAGTTTTAAGTTAGCAACAAATTGATTTTAGCTATATTAGCTACTTGGTTAATAAATAGAAT
ATATTTATTTAAAGATAATTGCGTTTTTATTGTCAGGGAGTGAGTTTGCTTAAAAACTCGTTTAGATCCA
CTAGTTCTAGAGCGGCCGCTGGCCACGGGTGCGCATGATCGTGCTCCTGTCGTTGAGGACCCGGCTAGGC
TGGCGGGGTTGCCTTACTGGTTAGCAGAATGAATCACCGATACGCGAGCGAACGTGAAGCGACTGCTGCT
GCAAAACGTCTGCGACCTGAGCAACAACATGAATGGTCTTCGGTTTCCGTGTTTCGTAAAGTCTGGAAAC
GCGGAAGTCAGCGCCCTGCACCATTATGTTCCGGAGGCGCGCCCTAGTTCCAGTGAAATCCAAGCATTTT
CTAAATTAAATGTATTCTTATTATTATAGTTGTTATTTTTGATATATATAAACAACACTATTATGCCCAC
CATTTTTTTGAGATGCATCTACACAAGGAACAAACACTGGATGTCACTTTCAGTTCAAATTGTAACGCTA
ATCACTCCGAACAGGTCACAAAAAATTACCTTAAAAAGTCATAATATTAAATTAGAATAAATATAGCTGT
GAGGGAAATATATACAAATATATTGGAGCAAATAAATTGTACATACAAATATTTATTACTAATTTCTATT
GAGACGAAATGAACCACTCGGAACCATTTGAGCGAACCGAATCGCGCGGAACTAACGACAGTCGCTCCAA
GGTCGTCGAACAAAAGGTGAATGTGTTGCGGAGAGCGGGTGGGAGACAGCGAAAGAGCAACTACGAAACG
TGGTGTGGTGGAGGTGAATTATGAAGAGGGCGCGCGATTTGAAAAGTATGTATATAAAAAATATATCCCG
GTGTTTTATGTAGCGATAAACGAGTTTTTGATGTAAGGTATGCAGGTGTGTAAGTCTTTTGGTTAGAAGA
CAAATCCAAAGTCTACTTGTGGGGATGTTCGAAGGGGAAATACTTGTATTCTATAGGTCATATCTTGTTT
TTATTGGCACAAATATAATTACATTAGCTTTTTGAGGGGGCAATAAACAGTAAACACGATGGTAATAATG
GTAAAAAAAAAAAACAAGCAGTTATTTCGGATATATGTCGGCTACTCCTTGCGTCGGGCCCGAAGTCTTA
GAGCCAGATATGCGAGCACCCGGAAGCTCACGATGAGAATGGCCAGACCCACGTAGTCCAGCGGCAGATC
GGCGGCGGAGAAGTTAAGCGTCTCCAGGATGACCTTGCCCGAACTGGGGCACGTGGTGTTCGACGATGTG
CAGCTAATTTCGCCCGGCTCCACGTCCGCCCATTGGTTAATCAGCAGACCCTCGTTGGCGTAACGGAACC
ATGAGAGGTACGACAACCATTTGAGGTATACTGGCACCGAGCCCGAGTTCAAGAAGAAGCCGCCAAAGAG
CAGGAATGGTATGATAACCGGCGGACCCACAGACAGCGCCATCGAGGTCGAGGAGCTGGCGCAGGATATT
AGATATCCGAAGGACGTTGACACATTGGCCACCAGAGTGACCAGCGCCAGGCAGTTGAAGAAGTGCAGCA
CTCCGGCCCGCAGTCCGATCATCGGATAGGCAATCGCCGTGAAGACCAGTGGCACTGTGAGAAAAAGCGG
CAATTCGGCAATCGTTTTGCCCAGAAAGTATGTGTCACAGCGATAAAGTCGACTTCGGGCCTCCCTCATA
AAAACTGGCAGCTCTGAGGTGAACACCTAAATCGAATCGATTCATTAGAAAGTTAGTAAATTATTGAAAT
GCAAATGTATTCTAAACATGACTTACATTTATCGTGGCAAAGACGTTTTGAAAGGTCATGTTGGTCAGGA
AGAGGAAGATGGCTCCGTTGATATTCATCACACCCACTTGCGTGAGTTGTTGGCCCAAAAAGATGAGGCC
AATCAAGATGGCAACCATCTGCAAATTAAAATGTTACTCGCATCTCATTAATATTCGCGAGTTAAATGAA
ATTTATTTATCTTCTGCAAAACTATAAACTATACATCTCATTGAAAAAAACTAAGAAGGGTGTGGAATCA
GGCAATTCTATCTAAAATCTAGCGAATTTGTTTCCAAGAATTGTAAGCGTTATATCATTTGTTTCCACTG
GAACCACTCACCGTTGTCTGAATAAGTCGCACTTTTACGAGGAGTGGTTCCTTGAGCACCGACAGCCAGG
ATCGCCACAGGACCGCCCGGAACTGCATGAACCAGGTGGCCTTGTAGGTGTACCCATTCTCCGGCTGCTC
CAGTGGCTTCTCCAGATTTTTGGTGGCCAACAACTGCTCCATATCCCGGGCTACTTTGCTAATGGCAAAA
TTGTCGCATATCTTGGCGATCCGATCACGGGACTCGATCTCCCGTCCGGGCACAACGGCCAACACCTGTA
CGTAAAAGTCCGCCGGATTGTAGTTGGTAGGACACTGGGCACCCACGCTGGATAGGAGTTGAGATGTTAT
GTAATACTAGATACCCTTAATAAACACATCGAACTCACTAGGAAAAGAAGTCGACGGCTTCGCTGGGAGT
GCCCAAGAAAGCTACCCTGCCCTCGGCCATCAGAAGGATCTTGTCAAAGAGCTCAAACAGCTCGGAAGAC
GGCTGATGAATGGTCAGGATGACGGTCTTGCCCTTCTGCGACAGCTTCTTCAGCACCTGGACGACGCTGT
GGGCGGTAAAGGAGTCCAGTCCGGAGGTGGGCTCATCGCAGATCAGAAGCGGCGGATCGGTTAGAGCCTC
GGAGGCGAATGCCAGACGCTTCCTTTCTCCGCCGGACAGACCTTTCACCCTGCCGGGCACACCGATGATC
GTGTGCTGACATTTGCTGAGCGAAAGCTCCTGGATCACCTGATCCACGCGGGCCACTCGCTGCCGATAGG
TCAGATGTCGTGGCATCCGCACCATGGCTTGGAAAATCAGGTGTTCCCTGGCCGTTAGGGAGCCGATAAA
GAGGTCATCCTGCTGGACATAGGCGCACCTGGCCTGCATCTCCTTGGCGTCCACAGGTTGGCCATTGAGC
AGTCGCATCCCGGATGGCGATACTTGGATGCCCTGCGGCGATCGAAAGGCAAGGGCATTCAGCAGGGTCG
TCTTTCCGGCACCGGAACTGCCCATCACGGCCAAAAGTTCGCCCGGATAGGCCACGCCGCAAACTGAGTT
TCAAATTGGTAATTGGACCCTTTATTAAGATTTCACACAGATCAGCCGACTGCGAATAGAAACTCACCGT
TCTTGAGCAAATGTTTCCTGGGCGCCGGTATGTGTCGCTCGTTGCAGAATAGTCCGCGTGTCCGGTTGAC
CAGCTGCCGCCATCCGGAGCCCGGCTGATTGACCGCCCCAAAGATGTCCATATTGTGCCAGGCATAGGTG
AGGTTCTCGGCTAGTTGGCCGCTCCCTGAACCGGAGTCCTCCGGCGGACTGGGTGGCCGGAGCGTGCCGT
AGTTTTTGGCCTGCCCGAAGCCCTGGTTAATGCAGCTCTGCGAAGCCGCTCCGCTGTCACCCTGCAATGA
TAGGGGATCTCAAATATCAACTACTAGCGTTATGCTCATCTAACCCCGAACAAAAAGTACCCCGAAGTAT
CCTACGAAGTAGGTTTATACTTTTATTTATTTTTTGTGCATCTAGGATCAGCTTAAAATATCTGGTTGTT
ATATTTTTTGTAAAAAAGAATATAGTCGAAAATGAATGCCTTTAGATGTCTTGATCATGATATGATCTCA
AAAATTGTCTTATATAGCGAGAACAGCTACCAGAATAATCTGTTTCGTGTCACTATTTGTTTGTGCAATT
GCGGTTTGGGATTTTTGTGGGTCGCAGTTCTCACGCCGCATACAATTTGATGTTGCAATCGCAGTTCCTA
TAGATCAAGTGAACTTAAGATGTATGCACATGTACTACTCACATTGTTCAGATGCTCGGCAGATGGGTGT
TTGCTGCCTCCGCGAATTAATAGCTCCTGATCCTCTTGGCCCATTGCCGGGATTTTTCACACTTTCCCCT
GCTTACCCACCCAAAACCAATCACCACCCCAATCACTCAAAAAACAAACAAAAATAAGAAGCGAGAGGAG
TTTTGGCACAGCACTTTGTGTTTAATTGATGGCGTAAACCGCTTGGAGCTTCGTCACGAAACCGCTGACA
AAATGCAACTGAAGGCGGACATTGACGCTACGTAACGCTACAAACGGTGGCGAAAGAGATAGCGGACGCA
GCGGCGAAAGAGACGGCGATATTTCTGTGGACAGAGAAGGAGGCAAACAGCGCTGACTTTGAGTGGAATG
TCATTTTGAGTGAGAGGTAATCGAAAGAACCTGGTACATCAAATACCCTTGGATCGAAGTAAATTTAAAA
CTGATCAGATAAGTTCAATGATATCCAGTGCAGTAAAAAAAAAAAATGTTTTTTTTATCTACTTTCCGCA
AAAATGGGTTTTATTAACTTACATACATACTAGGCGCGCCCATATGTTCGGCTTGTCGACATGCCCGCCG
TGACCGTCGAGAACCCGCTGACGCTGCCCCGCGTATCCGCACCCGCCGACGCCGTCGCACGTCCCGTGCT
CACCGTGACCACCGCGCCCAGCGGTTTCGAGGGCGAGGGCTTCCCGGTGCGCCGCGCGTTCGCCGGGATC
AACTACCGCCACCTCGACCCGTTCATCATGATGGACCAGATGGGTGAGGTGGAGTACGCGCCCGGGGAGC
CCAAGGGCACGCCCTGGCACCCGCACCGCGGCTTCGAGACCGTGACCTACATCGTCGACGGTAACATGTG
AGCAAAAGGCCAGCAAAAGGCCAGGAACCGTAAAAAGGCCGCGTTGCTGGCGTTTTTCCATAGGCTCCGC
CCCCCTGACGAGCATCACAAAAATCGACGCTCAAGTCAGAGGTGGCGAAACCCGACAGGACTATAAAGAT
ACCAGGCGTTTCCCCCTGGAAGCTCCCTCGTGCGCTCTCCTGTTCCGACCCTGCCGCTTACCGGATACCT
GTCCGCCTTTCTCCCTTCGGGAAGCGTGGCGCTTTCTCATAGCTCACGCTGTAGGTATCTCAGTTCGGTG
TAGGTCGTTCGCTCCAAGCTGGGCTGTGTGCACGAACCCCCCGTTCAGCCCGACCGCTGCGCCTTATCCG
GTAACTATCGTCTTGAGTCCAACCCGGTAAGACACGACTTATCGCCACTGGCAGCAGCCACTGGTAACAG
GATTAGCAGAGCGAGGTATGTAGGCGGTGCTACAGAGTTCTTGAAGTGGTGGCCTAACTACGGCTACACT
AGAAGAACAGTATTTGGTATCTGCGCTCTGCTGAAGCCAGTTACCTTCGGAAAAAGAGTTGGTAGCTCTT
GATCCGGCAAACAAACCACCGCTGGTAGCGGTGGTTTTTTTGTTTGCAAGCAGCAGATTACGCGCAGAAA
AAAAGGATCTCAAGAAGATCCTTTGATCTTTTCTACGGGGTCTGACGCTCAGTGGAACGAAAACTCACGT
TAAGGGATTTTGGTCATGAGATTATCAAAAAGGATCTTCACCTAGATCCTTTTAAATTAAAAATGAAGTT
TTAAATCAATCTAAAGTATATATGAGTAAACTTGGTCTGACAGTTACCAATGCTTAATCAGTGAGGCACC
TATCTCAGCGATCTGTCTATTTCGTTCATCCATAGTTGCCTGACTCCCCGTCGTGTAGATAACTACGATA
CGGGAGGGCTTACCATCTGGCCCCAGTGCTGCAATGATACCGCGAGACCCACGCTCACCGGCTCCAGATT
TATCAGCAATAAACCAGCCAGCCGGAAGGGCCGAGCGCAGAAGTGGTCCTGCAACTTTATCCGCCTCCAT
CCAGTCTATTAATTGTTGCCGGGAAGCTAGAGTAAGTAGTTCGCCAGTTAATAGTTTGCGCAACGTTGTT
GCCATTGCTACAGGCATCGTGGTGTCACGCTCGTCGTTTGGTATGGCTTCATTCAGCTCCGGTTCCCAAC
GATCAAGGCGAGTTACATGATCCCCCATGTTGTGCAAAAAAGCGGTTAGCTCCTTCGGTCCTCCGATCGT
TGTCAGAAGTAAGTTGGCCGCAGTGTTATCACTCATGGTTATGGCAGCACTGCATAATTCTCTTACTGTC
ATGCCATCCGTAAGATGCTTTTCTGTGACTGGTGAGTACTCAACCAAGTCATTCTGAGAATAGTGTATGC
GGCGACCGAGTTGCTCTTGCCCGGCGTCAATACGGGATAATACCGCGCCACATAGCAGAACTTTAAAAGT
GCTCATCATTGGAAAACGTTCTTCGGGGCGAAAACTCTCAAGGATCTTACCGCTGTTGAGATCCAGTTCG
ATGTAACCCACTCGTGCACCCAACTGATCTTCAGCATCTTTTACTTTCACCAGCGTTTCTGGGTGAGCAA
AAACAGGAAGGCAAAATGCCGCAAAAAAGGGAATAAGGGCGACACGGAAATGTTGAATACTCATACTCTT
CCTTTTTCAATATTATTGAAGCATTTATCAGGGTTATTGTCTCATGAGCGGATACATATTTGAATGTATT
TAGAAAAATAAACAAATAGGGGTTCCGCGCACATTTCCCCGAAAAGTGCCACCTGACGTC
