Features (pLannotate 1.2.2; 17 found; start..end, strand, type, name):
     82..206     +  protein_bind   attR1: mutant version of attR; recombination site for the Gateway® LR reaction LR Clonase™
    231..261     +  promoter       lac UV5 promoter: E. coli lac promoter with an "up" mutation
    285..314     +  promoter       cat promoter (fragment): promoter of the E. coli cat gene encoding chloramphenicol acetyltransferase
    315..974     +  CDS            CmR: chloramphenicol acetyltransferase; cat; confers resistance to chloramphenicol
   1153..1311    +  CDS            ccdA (fragment): CCDA_ECO57 - Also known as H, letA. Experimental evidence at protein level: Swiss-Prot protein existence level 1. Antitoxin component of a type II toxin-antitoxin (TA) system which inhibits the post-segregational killing (PSK) of plasmid-free cells, also referred to as a plasmid addiction system. Binds to and blocks the activity of CcdB; will also remove bound CcdB protein from the CcdB-GyrA complex by forming a CcdA-CcdB complex, a process termed rejuvenation. Functions as a transcriptional corepressor for the ccdAB operon, repression also requires CcdB (By similarity). From Escherichia coli
   1316..1618    +  CDS            ccdB: CCDB_ECOLI - Also known as G, letB, letD. Experimental evidence at protein level: Swiss-Prot protein existence level 1. Toxic component of a type II toxin-antitoxin (TA) system, functioning in plasmid maintainence. Responsible for the post- segregational killing (PSK) of plasmid-free cells, also referred to as a plasmid addiction system. Half-life of over 2 hours. Cell killing by CcdB is accompanied by filamentation, defects in chromosome and plasmid segregation, defects in cell division, formation of anucleate cells, decreased DNA synthesis and plasmid loss. Interferes with the activity of DN
   1662..1786    -  protein_bind   attR2: mutant version of attR; recombination site for the Gateway® LR reaction LR Clonase™
   1998..2017    +  CDS            SV40 NLS (fragment): nuclear localization signal of SV40 (simian virus 40) large T antigen
   2028..2840    +  CDS            RELA (fragment): TF65_HUMAN - Also known as NFKB3. Experimental evidence at protein level: Swiss-Prot protein existence level 1. NF-kappa-B is a pleiotropic transcription factor present in almost all cell types and is the endpoint of a series of signal transduction events that are initiated by a vast array of stimuli related to many biological processes such as inflammation, immunity, differentiation, cell growth, tumorigenesis and apoptosis. NF-kappa-B is a homo- or heterodimeric complex formed by the Rel-like domain- containing proteins RELA/p65, RELB, NFKB1/p105, NFKB1/p50, REL and NFKB2/p52. The heterodime
   3027..3047    +  misc_feature   MCS (fragment): pBluescript multiple cloning site
   3284..3308    -  misc_feature   MCS (fragment): pBluescript multiple cloning site
   3383..3538    -  CDS            YPB1_ECOLX (fragment): Protein predicted: Swiss-Prot protein existence level 4. From Escherichia coli.
   3543..7662    -  gene           mini-white: white; This modified version of the white gene lacks part of the first intron.
   7878..7947    -  protein_bind   attB: attB site for the φC31 integrase (Groth et al., 2000) phage φC31 integrase
   8034..8622    -  rep_origin     ori: high-copy-number ColE1/pMB1/pBR322/pUC origin of replication
   8793..9653    -  CDS            AmpR: β-lactamase; bla; confers resistance to ampicillin, carbenicillin, and related antibiotics
   9654..9758    -  promoter       AmpR promoter: bla
>Addgene plasmid #26234 | pBPp65ADZpUw | addgene full sequence | sequence record 219849 | Addgene NGS Result
AAGAAACCATTATTATCATGACATTAACCTATAAAAATAGGCGTATCACGAGGCCCTTTCGTCTTCAAGA
ATTCGTTTATCACAAGTTTGTACAAAAAAGCTGAACGAGAAACGTAAAATGATATAAATATCAATATATT
AAATTAGATTTTGCATAAAAAACAGACTACATAATACTGTAAAACACAACATATCCAGTCACTATGGCGG
CCGCATTAGGCACCCCAGGCTTTACACTTTATGCTTCCGGCTCGTATAATGTGTGGATTTTGAGTTAGGA
TCCGTCGAGATTTTCAGGAGCTAAGGAAGCTAAAATGGAGAAAAAAATCACTGGATATACCACCGTTGAT
ATATCCCAATGGCATCGTAAAGAACATTTTGAGGCATTTCAGTCAGTTGCTCAATGTACCTATAACCAGA
CCGTTCAGCTGGATATTACGGCCTTTTTAAAGACCGTAAAGAAAAATAAGCACAAGTTTTATCCGGCCTT
TATTCACATTCTTGCCCGCCTGATGAATGCTCATCCGGAATTCCGTATGGCAATGAAAGACGGTGAGCTG
GTGATATGGGATAGTGTTCACCCTTGTTACACCGTTTTCCATGAGCAAACTGAAACGTTTTCATCGCTCT
GGAGTGAATACCACGACGATTTCCGGCAGTTTCTACACATATATTCGCAAGATGTGGCGTGTTACGGTGA
AAACCTGGCCTATTTCCCTAAAGGGTTTATTGAGAATATGTTTTTCGTCTCAGCCAATCCCTGGGTGAGT
TTCACCAGTTTTGATTTAAACGTGGCCAATATGGACAACTTCTTCGCCCCCGTTTTCACCATGGGCAAAT
ATTATACGCAAGGCGACAAGGTGCTGATGCCGCTGGCGATTCAGGTTCATCATGCCGTTTGTGATGGCTT
CCATGTCGGCAGAATGCTTAATGAATTACAACAGTACTGCGATGAGTGGCAGGGCGGGGCGTAAACGCGT
GGATCCGGCTTACTAAAAGCCAGATAACAGTATGCGTATTTGCGCGCTGATTTTTGCGGTATAAGAATAT
ATACTGATATGTATACCCGAAGTATGTCAAAAAGAGGTATGCTATGAAGCAGCGTATTACAGTGACAGTT
GACAGCGACAGCTATCAGTTGCTCAAGGCATATATGATGTCAATATCTCCGGTCTGGTAAGCACAACCAT
GCAGAATGAAGCCCGTCGTCTGCGTGCCGAACGCTGGAAAGCGGAAAATCAGGAAGGGATGGCTGAGGTC
GCCCGGTTTATTGAAATGAACGGCTCTTTTGCTGACGAGAACAGGGGCTGGTGAAATGCAGTTTAAGGTT
TACACCTATAAAAGAGAGAGCCGTTATCGTCTGTTTGTGGATGTACAGAGTGATATTATTGACACGCCCG
GGCGACGGATGGTGATCCCCCTGGCCAGTGCACGTCTGCTGTCAGATAAAGTCTCCCGTGAACTTTACCC
GGTGGTGCATATCGGGGATGAAAGCTGGCGCATGATGACCACCGATATGGCCAGTGTGCCGGTCTCCGTT
ATCGGGGAAGAAGTGGCTGATCTCAGCCACCGCGAAAATGACATCAAAAACGCCATTAACCTGATGTTCT
GGGGAATATAAATGTCAGGCTCCCTTATACACAGCCAGTCTGCAGGTCGACCATAGTGACTGGATATGTT
GTGTTTTACAGTATTATGTAGTCTGTTTTTTATGCAAAATCTAATTTAATATATTGATATTTATATCATT
TTACGTTTCTCGTTCAGCTTTCTTGTACAAAGTGGTGATAAACGGCCGGCCGAGCTCGCCCGGGGATCGA
GCGCAGCGGTATAAAAGGGCGCGGGGTGGCTGAGAGCATCAGTTGTGAATGAATGTTCGAGCCGAGCAGA
CGTGCCGCTGCCTTCGTTAATATCCTTTGAATAAGCCAACTTTGAATCACAAGACGCATACCAAACGGTA
CCAAAACATGGATAAAGCGGAATTAATTCCCGAGCCTCCAAAAAAGAAGAGAAAGGTCGAATTGGGATCC
ACGCCGATGGAGTTCCAGTACCTGCCCGATACGGATGACCGTCACCGTATCGAAGAAAAGCGGAAGCGAA
CCTATGAAACCTTCAAGTCCATCATGAAAAAGTCCCCCTTCTCGGGCCCCACGGACCCGCGCCCCCCGCC
CCGTCGTATTGCGGTTCCTTCGCGCAGCAGTGCCAGCGTCCCCAAACCCGCACCGCAGCCCTACCCGTTC
ACTTCCTCCCTTAGCACGATTAACTATGATGAGTTCCCCACGATGGTGTTCCCCAGTGGACAAATTTCCC
AGGCATCGGCACTGGCTCCGGCCCCACCGCAAGTCCTCCCCCAGGCGCCCGCTCCGGCACCGGCTCCCGC
AATGGTGAGTGCTCTGGCCCAGGCCCCCGCTCCAGTCCCCGTGCTGGCGCCTGGACCCCCACAGGCAGTT
GCCCCTCCTGCTCCGAAACCAACGCAGGCGGGCGAAGGAACCCTGAGCGAGGCCCTCTTGCAGCTTCAGT
TCGATGACGAAGACTTGGGAGCCCTGCTGGGTAACAGCACAGACCCTGCCGTATTCACCGATCTCGCATC
CGTGGACAACAGCGAGTTTCAGCAGCTCTTGAATCAGGGAATCCCGGTCGCACCTCATACCACAGAGCCC
ATGCTGATGGAATACCCGGAGGCTATCACGCGACTGGTGACCGGCGCACAGCGACCACCCGATCCAGCCC
CTGCCCCACTGGGTGCCCCGGGTTTGCCCAATGGCCTCCTCAGCGGCGATGAGGATTTCTCCAGCATCGC
TGATATGGATTTCTCCGCTTTGCTGAGCCAGATAAGCTCCGCTAGCGGAGGAGGTGGTGGAGGTGGAGGT
GGAGGTACTAGTCTGGAGATCGAGGCCGCCTTCCTGGAGCGCGAGAACACCGCCCTGGAGACCCGCGTGG
CCGAGCTGCGCCAGCGCGTGCAGCGCCTGCGCAACCGCGTGAGCCAGTACCGCACCCGCTACGGCCCCCT
GGGCGGCGGCAAGTAAAAGCTTATCGATACCGTCGACTAAAGCCAAATAGAAAATTATTCAGTTCCTGGC
TTAAGTTTTTAAAAGTGATATTATTTATTTGGTTGTAACCAACCAAAAGAATGTAAATAACTAATACATA
ATTATGTTAGTTTTAAGTTAGCAACAAATTGATTTTAGCTATATTAGCTACTTGGTTAATAAATAGAATA
TATTTATTTAAAGATAATTGCGTTTTTATTGTCAGGGAGTGAGTTTGCTTAAAAACTCGTTTAGATCCAC
TAGTTCTAGAGCGGCCGCTGGCCACGGGTGCGCATGATCGTGCTCCTGTCGTTGAGGACCCGGCTAGGCT
GGCGGGGTTGCCTTACTGGTTAGCAGAATGAATCACCGATACGCGAGCGAACGTGAAGCGACTGCTGCTG
CAAAACGTCTGCGACCTGAGCAACAACATGAATGGTCTTCGGTTTCCGTGTTTCGTAAAGTCTGGAAACG
CGGAAGTCAGCGCCCTGCACCATTATGTTCCGGAGGCGCGCCCTAGTTCCAGTGAAATCCAAGCATTTTC
TAAATTAAATGTATTCTTATTATTATAGTTGTTATTTTTGATATATATAAACAACACTATTATGCCCACC
ATTTTTTTGAGATGCATCTACACAAGGAACAAACACTGGATGTCACTTTCAGTTCAAATTGTAACGCTAA
TCACTCCGAACAGGTCACAAAAAATTACCTTAAAAAGTCATAATATTAAATTAGAATAAATATAGCTGTG
AGGGAAATATATACAAATATATTGGAGCAAATAAATTGTACATACAAATATTTATTACTAATTTCTATTG
AGACGAAATGAACCACTCGGAACCATTTGAGCGAACCGAATCGCGCGGAACTAACGACAGTCGCTCCAAG
GTCGTCGAACAAAAGGTGAATGTGTTGCGGAGAGCGGGTGGGAGACAGCGAAAGAGCAACTACGAAACGT
GGTGTGGTGGAGGTGAATTATGAAGAGGGCGCGCGATTTGAAAAGTATGTATATAAAAAATATATCCCGG
TGTTTTATGTAGCGATAAACGAGTTTTTGATGTAAGGTATGCAGGTGTGTAAGTCTTTTGGTTAGAAGAC
AAATCCAAAGTCTACTTGTGGGGATGTTCGAAGGGGAAATACTTGTATTCTATAGGTCATATCTTGTTTT
TATTGGCACAAATATAATTACATTAGCTTTTTGAGGGGGCAATAAACAGTAAACACGATGGTAATAATGG
TAAAAAAAAAAAACAAGCAGTTATTTCGGATATATGTCGGCTACTCCTTGCGTCGGGCCCGAAGTCTTAG
AGCCAGATATGCGAGCACCCGGAAGCTCACGATGAGAATGGCCAGACCCACGTAGTCCAGCGGCAGATCG
GCGGCGGAGAAGTTAAGCGTCTCCAGGATGACCTTGCCCGAACTGGGGCACGTGGTGTTCGACGATGTGC
AGCTAATTTCGCCCGGCTCCACGTCCGCCCATTGGTTAATCAGCAGACCCTCGTTGGCGTAACGGAACCA
TGAGAGGTACGACAACCATTTGAGGTATACTGGCACCGAGCCCGAGTTCAAGAAGAAGCCGCCAAAGAGC
AGGAATGGTATGATAACCGGCGGACCCACAGACAGCGCCATCGAGGTCGAGGAGCTGGCGCAGGATATTA
GATATCCGAAGGACGTTGACACATTGGCCACCAGAGTGACCAGCGCCAGGCAGTTGAAGAAGTGCAGCAC
TCCGGCCCGCAGTCCGATCATCGGATAGGCAATCGCCGTGAAGACCAGTGGCACTGTGAGAAAAAGCGGC
AATTCGGCAATCGTTTTGCCCAGAAAGTATGTGTCACAGCGATAAAGTCGACTTCGGGCCTCCCTCATAA
AAACTGGCAGCTCTGAGGTGAACACCTAAATCGAATCGATTCATTAGAAAGTTAGTAAATTATTGAAATG
CAAATGTATTCTAAACATGACTTACATTTATCGTGGCAAAGACGTTTTGAAAGGTCATGTTGGTCAGGAA
GAGGAAGATGGCTCCGTTGATATTCATCACACCCACTTGCGTGAGTTGTTGGCCCAAAAAGATGAGGCCA
ATCAAGATGGCAACCATCTGCAAATTAAAATGTTACTCGCATCTCATTAATATTCGCGAGTTAAATGAAA
TTTATTTATCTTCTGCAAAACTATAAACTATACATCTCATTGAAAAAAACTAAGAAGGGTGTGGAATCAG
GCAATTCTATCTAAAATCTAGCGAATTTGTTTCCAAGAATTGTAAGCGTTATATCATTTGTTTCCACTGG
AACCACTCACCGTTGTCTGAATAAGTCGCACTTTTACGAGGAGTGGTTCCTTGAGCACCGACAGCCAGGA
TCGCCACAGGACCGCCCGGAACTGCATGAACCAGGTGGCCTTGTAGGTGTACCCATTCTCCGGCTGCTCC
AGTGGCTTCTCCAGATTTTTGGTGGCCAACAACTGCTCCATATCCCGGGCTACTTTGCTAATGGCAAAAT
TGTCGCATATCTTGGCGATCCGATCACGGGACTCGATCTCCCGTCCGGGCACAACGGCCAACACCTGTAC
GTAAAAGTCCGCCGGATTGTAGTTGGTAGGACACTGGGCACCCACGCTGGATAGGAGTTGAGATGTTATG
TAATACTAGATACCCTTAATAAACACATCGAACTCACTAGGAAAAGAAGTCGACGGCTTCGCTGGGAGTG
CCCAAGAAAGCTACCCTGCCCTCGGCCATCAGAAGGATCTTGTCAAAGAGCTCAAACAGCTCGGAAGACG
GCTGATGAATGGTCAGGATGACGGTCTTGCCCTTCTGCGACAGCTTCTTCAGCACCTGGACGACGCTGTG
GGCGGTAAAGGAGTCCAGTCCGGAGGTGGGCTCATCGCAGATCAGAAGCGGCGGATCGGTTAGAGCCTCG
GAGGCGAATGCCAGACGCTTCCTTTCTCCGCCGGACAGACCTTTCACCCTGCCGGGCACACCGATGATCG
TGTGCTGACATTTGCTGAGCGAAAGCTCCTGGATCACCTGATCCACGCGGGCCACTCGCTGCCGATAGGT
CAGATGTCGTGGCATCCGCACCATGGCTTGGAAAATCAGGTGTTCCCTGGCCGTTAGGGAGCCGATAAAG
AGGTCATCCTGCTGGACATAGGCGCACCTGGCCTGCATCTCCTTGGCGTCCACAGGTTGGCCATTGAGCA
GTCGCATCCCGGATGGCGATACTTGGATGCCCTGCGGCGATCGAAAGGCAAGGGCATTCAGCAGGGTCGT
CTTTCCGGCACCGGAACTGCCCATCACGGCCAAAAGTTCGCCCGGATAGGCCACGCCGCAAACTGAGTTT
CAAATTGGTAATTGGACCCTTTATTAAGATTTCACACAGATCAGCCGACTGCGAATAGAAACTCACCGTT
CTTGAGCAAATGTTTCCTGGGCGCCGGTATGTGTCGCTCGTTGCAGAATAGTCCGCGTGTCCGGTTGACC
AGCTGCCGCCATCCGGAGCCCGGCTGATTGACCGCCCCAAAGATGTCCATATTGTGCCAGGCATAGGTGA
GGTTCTCGGCTAGTTGGCCGCTCCCTGAACCGGAGTCCTCCGGCGGACTGGGTGGCCGGAGCGTGCCGTA
GTTTTTGGCCTGCCCGAAGCCCTGGTTAATGCAGCTCTGCGAAGCCGCTCCGCTGTCACCCTGCAATGAT
AGGGGATCTCAAATATCAACTACAAGCGTTATGCTCATCTAACCCCGAACAAAAAGTACCCCGAAGTATC
CTACGAAGTAGGTTTATACTTTTATTTATTTTTTGTGCATCTAGGATCAGCTTAAAATATCTGGTTGTTA
TATTTTTTGTAAAAAAGAATATAGTCGAAAATGAATGCCTTTAGATGTCTTGATCATGATATGATCTCAA
AAATTGTCTTATATAGCGAGAACAGCTACCAGAATAATCTGTTTCGTGTCACTATTTGTTTGTGCAATTG
CGGTTTGGGATTTTTGTGGGTCGCAGTTCTCACGCCGCAGACAATTTGATGTTGCAATCGCAGTTCCTAT
AGATCAAGTGAACTTAAGATGTATGCACATGTACTACTCACATTGTTCAGATGCTCGGCAGATGGGTGTT
TGCTGCCTCCGCGAATTAATAGCTCCTGATCCTCTTGGCCCATTGCCGGGATTTTTCACACTTTCCCCTG
CTTACCCACCCAAAACCAATCACCACCCCAATCACTCAAAAAACAAACAAAAATAAGAAGCGAGAGGAGT
TTTGGCACAGCACTTTGTGTTTAATTGATGGCGTAAACCGCTTGGAGCTTCGTCACGAAACCGCTGACAA
AATGCAACTGAAGGCGGACATTGACGCTACGTAACGCTACAAACGGTGGCGAAAGAGATAGCGGACGCAG
CGGCGAAAGAGACGGCGATATTTCTGTGGACAGAGAAGGAGGCAAACAGCGCTGACTTTGAGTGGAATGT
CATTTTGAGTGAGAGGTAATCGAAAGAACCTGGTACATCAAATACCCTTGGATCGAAGTAAATTTAAAAC
TGATCAGATAAGTTCAATGATATCCAGTGCAGTAAAAAAAAAAAATGTTTTTTTTATCTACTTTCCGCAA
AAATGGGTTTTATTAACTTACATACATACTAGGCGCGCCCATATGTTCGGCTTGTCGACATGCCCGCCGT
GACCGTCGAGAACCCGCTGACGCTGCCCCGCGTATCCGCACCCGCCGACGCCGTCGCACGTCCCGTGCTC
ACCGTGACCACCGCGCCCAGCGGTTTCGAGGGCGAGGGCTTCCCGGTGCGCCGCGCGTTCGCCGGGATCA
ACTACCGCCACCTCGACCCGTTCATCATGATGGACCAGATGGGTGAGGTGGAGTACGCGCCCGGGGAGCC
CAAGGGCACGCCCTGGCACCCGCACCGCGGCTTCGAGACCGTGACCTACATCGTCGACGGTAACATGTGA
GCAAAAGGCCAGCAAAAGGCCAGGAACCGTAAAAAGGCCGCGTTGCTGGCGTTTTTCCATAGGCTCCGCC
CCCCTGACGAGCATCACAAAAATCGACGCTCAAGTCAGAGGTGGCGAAACCCGACAGGACTATAAAGATA
CCAGGCGTTTCCCCCTGGAAGCTCCCTCGTGCGCTCTCCTGTTCCGACCCTGCCGCTTACCGGATACCTG
TCCGCCTTTCTCCCTTCGGGAAGCGTGGCGCTTTCTCATAGCTCACGCTGTAGGTATCTCAGTTCGGTGT
AGGTCGTTCGCTCCAAGCTGGGCTGTGTGCACGAACCCCCCGTTCAGCCCGACCGCTGCGCCTTATCCGG
TAACTATCGTCTTGAGTCCAACCCGGTAAGACACGACTTATCGCCACTGGCAGCAGCCACTGGTAACAGG
ATTAGCAGAGCGAGGTATGTAGGCGGTGCTACAGAGTTCTTGAAGTGGTGGCCTAACTACGGCTACACTA
GAAGAACAGTATTTGGTATCTGCGCTCTGCTGAAGCCAGTTACCTTCGGAAAAAGAGTTGGTAGCTCTTG
ATCCGGCAAACAAACCACCGCTGGTAGCGGTGGTTTTTTTGTTTGCAAGCAGCAGATTACGCGCAGAAAA
AAAGGATCTCAAGAAGATCCTTTGATCTTTTCTACGGGGTCTGACGCTCAGTGGAACGAAAACTCACGTT
AAGGGATTTTGGTCATGAGATTATCAAAAAGGATCTTCACCTAGATCCTTTTAAATTAAAAATGAAGTTT
TAAATCAATCTAAAGTATATATGAGTAAACTTGGTCTGACAGTTACCAATGCTTAATCAGTGAGGCACCT
ATCTCAGCGATCTGTCTATTTCGTTCATCCATAGTTGCCTGACTCCCCGTCGTGTAGATAACTACGATAC
GGGAGGGCTTACCATCTGGCCCCAGTGCTGCAATGATACCGCGAGACCCACGCTCACCGGCTCCAGATTT
ATCAGCAATAAACCAGCCAGCCGGAAGGGCCGAGCGCAGAAGTGGTCCTGCAACTTTATCCGCCTCCATC
CAGTCTATTAATTGTTGCCGGGAAGCTAGAGTAAGTAGTTCGCCAGTTAATAGTTTGCGCAACGTTGTTG
CCATTGCTACAGGCATCGTGGTGTCACGCTCGTCGTTTGGTATGGCTTCATTCAGCTCCGGTTCCCAACG
ATCAAGGCGAGTTACATGATCCCCCATGTTGTGCAAAAAAGCGGTTAGCTCCTTCGGTCCTCCGATCGTT
GTCAGAAGTAAGTTGGCCGCAGTGTTATCACTCATGGTTATGGCAGCACTGCATAATTCTCTTACTGTCA
TGCCATCCGTAAGATGCTTTTCTGTGACTGGTGAGTACTCAACCAAGTCATTCTGAGAATAGTGTATGCG
GCGACCGAGTTGCTCTTGCCCGGCGTCAATACGGGATAATACCGCGCCACATAGCAGAACTTTAAAAGTG
CTCATCATTGGAAAACGTTCTTCGGGGCGAAAACTCTCAAGGATCTTACCGCTGTTGAGATCCAGTTCGA
TGTAACCCACTCGTGCACCCAACTGATCTTCAGCATCTTTTACTTTCACCAGCGTTTCTGGGTGAGCAAA
AACAGGAAGGCAAAATGCCGCAAAAAAGGGAATAAGGGCGACACGGAAATGTTGAATACTCATACTCTTC
CTTTTTCAATATTATTGAAGCATTTATCAGGGTTATTGTCTCATGAGCGGATACATATTTGAATGTATTT
AGAAAAATAAACAAATAGGGGTTCCGCGCACATTTCCCCGAAAAGTGCCACCTGACGTCT
