>Addgene plasmid #26234 | pBPp65ADZpUw | addgene partial sequence | sequence record 32354 | 26234 with ccdB-Fwd
GAGTGGCTGATCTCAGCCACCGCGAAAATGACATCAAAAACGCCATTAACCTGATGTTCTGGGGAATATA
AATGTCAGGCTCCCTTATACACAGCCAGTCTGCAGGTCGACCATAGTGACTGGATATGTTGTGTTTTACA
GTATTATGTAGTCTGTTTTTTATGCAAAATCTAATTTAATATATTGATATTTATATCATTTTACGTTTCT
CGTTCAGCTTTCTTGTACAAAGTGGTGATAAACGGCCGGCCGAGCTCGCCCGGGGATCGAGCGCAGCGGT
ATAAAAGGGCGCGGGGTGGCTGAGAGCATCAGTTGTGAATGAATGTTCGAGCCGAGCAGACGTGCCGCTG
CCTTCGTTAATATCCTTTGAATAAGCCAACTTTGAATCACAAGACGCATACCAAACGGTACCAAAACATG
GATAAAGCGGAATTAATTCCCGAGCCTCCAAAAAAGAAGAGAAAGGTCGAATTGGGATCCACGCCGATGG
AGTTCCAGTACCTGCCCGATACGGATGACCGTCACCGTATCGAAGAAAAGCGGAAGCGAACCTATGAAAC
CTTCAAGTCCATCATGAAAAAGTCCCCCTTCTCGGGCCCCACGGACCCGCGCCCCCCGCCCCGTCGTATT
GCGGTTCCTTCGCGCAGCAGTGCCAGCGTCCCCAAACCCGCACCGCAGCCCTACCCGTTCACTTCCTCCC
TTAGCACGATTAACTATGATGAGTTCCCCACGATGGTGTTCCCCAGTGGACAAATTTCCCAGGCATCGGC
ACTGGCTCCGGCCCCACCGCAAGTCCTCCCCCAGGCGCCCGCTCCGGCACCGGC
